Addgene plasmid #193387: pNC-Cam1304-MCS
Purpose: (Empty Backbone) Nimble cloning-compatible vector for plant ectopic expression
Depositing lab: Pu Yan. Depositing organization: Chinese Academy of Tropical Agricultural Sciences. Publication: A Nimble Cloning-compatible vector system for high-throughput gene functional analysis in plants. Yan P, Tuo D, Shen W, Deng H, Zhou P, Gao X. Plant Commun. 2023 Mar 13;4(2):100471. doi: 10.1016/j.xplc.2022.100471. Epub 2022 Nov 9. PubMed 36352791.
Backbone
  Vector backbone: pCambia1304
  Vector type: Plant Expression
Growth in bacteria
  Bacterial resistance: Kanamycin, 50 μg/mL
  Growth temperature: 37°C
  Growth strain: ccdB Survival
  Copy number: High Copy
Gene/Insert
  Gene/Insert name: None
Terms and licenses: Academic/Nonprofit Terms; Industry Terms: Not Available to Industry
Depositor comments: NC frame
How to cite: pNC-Cam1304-MCS was a gift from Pu Yan (Addgene plasmid # 193387 ; http://n2t.net/addgene:193387 ; RRID:Addgene_193387)
