[The description below was written by a language model from this plasmid's Addgene catalogue record and pLannotate feature annotations shown in this document.]
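Description:
pNC-Cam1304-MCS is an empty binary vector for plant expression, built on the pCambia1304 backbone and adapted for Nimble Cloning, a high-throughput cloning system. As a T-DNA binary plasmid it carries two replication systems. A high-copy ColE1/pMB1-type origin with the pBR322 bom region supports propagation in E. coli. The pVS1 oriV, with its RepA replication and StaA stability proteins, supports maintenance in Agrobacterium. Bacterial selection is by kanamycin (KanR, outside the T-DNA borders).

Between the nopaline-type left and right border repeats lie three functional units. Next to the left border is a plant selection cassette in which an enhanced (duplicated-enhancer) CaMV 35S promoter drives hygromycin phosphotransferase, terminated by the CaMV poly(A) signal. Next comes the cloning region, set within the remnants of the pCambia lac promoter/operator and lacZα multiple cloning site. It contains a ccdB toxin gene under the cat promoter, which corresponds to the "NC frame" noted by the depositor. ccdB is a counter-selection marker, which is why the plasmid is propagated in a ccdB-tolerant strain: replacing it with an insert allows recombinants to grow in ordinary E. coli. No plant promoter is annotated immediately upstream of this site, so an insert would apparently need to bring its own regulatory elements, although the record does not say so. The third unit is the original pCambia1304 reporter, a CaMV 35S promoter driving an mgfp5–GUS fusion with a C-terminal His tag and the NOS terminator. It provides fluorescent and histochemical markers of transformation.

The stated use is ectopic expression and gene functional analysis in plants.
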