Features (pLannotate 1.2.2; 25 found; start..end, strand, type, name):
    181..283     +  promoter       cat promoter: promoter of the E. coli cat gene encoding chloramphenicol acetyltransferase
    314..616     +  CDS            ccdB: CCDB_ECOLI - Also known as G, letB, letD. Experimental evidence at protein level: Swiss-Prot protein existence level 1. Toxic component of a type II toxin-antitoxin (TA) system, functioning in plasmid maintainence. Responsible for the post- segregational killing (PSK) of plasmid-free cells, also referred to as a plasmid addiction system. Half-life of over 2 hours. Cell killing by CcdB is accompanied by filamentation, defects in chromosome and plasmid segregation, defects in cell division, formation of anucleate cells, decreased DNA synthesis and plasmid loss. Interferes with the activity of DN
    692..846     +  CDS            lacZα (fragment): LacZα fragment of β-galactosidase; lacZ fragment
   1086..1427    +  promoter       CaMV 35S promoter: strong constitutive promoter from cauliflower mosaic virus
   1463..2173    +  CDS            mgfp5: GFP with folding enhancement mutations; mgfp5; suitable for expression in plants due to removal of a cryptic intron
   2180..3985    +  CDS            GUS: β-glucuronidase; uidA (or gusA) from E. coli
   3991..4009    +  CDS            9xHis (fragment): 9xHis affinity tag
   4041..4293    +  terminator     NOS terminator: nopaline synthase terminator and poly(A) signal
   4315..4339    +  misc_feature   RB T-DNA repeat: right border repeat from nopaline C58 T-DNA
   4679..5080    +  CDS            Y4CG_SINFN (fragment): Protein inferred from homology: Swiss-Prot protein existence level 3. From Sinorhizobium fredii (strain NBRC 101917 / NGR234).
   5640..6269    +  CDS            pVS1 StaA: stability protein from the Pseudomonas plasmid pVS1 (Heeb et al., 2000)
   6698..7771    +  CDS            pVS1 RepA: replication protein from the Pseudomonas plasmid pVS1 (Heeb et al., 2000)
   7837..8031    +  rep_origin     pVS1 oriV: origin of replication for the Pseudomonas plasmid pVS1 (Heeb et al., 2000)
   8234..8273    +  CDS            rop (fragment): Rop protein, which maintains plasmids at low copy number; rop
   8375..8515    +  misc_feature   bom: basis of mobility region from pBR322
   8701..9289    -  rep_origin     ori: high-copy-number ColE1/pMB1/pBR322/pUC origin of replication
   9376..10170   -  CDS            KanR: aminoglycoside phosphotransferase; aphA-3; confers resistance to kanamycin
  10595..10619   +  misc_feature   LB T-DNA repeat: left border repeat from nopaline C58 T-DNA
  10697..10871   -  polyA_signal   CaMV poly(A) signal: cauliflower mosaic virus polyadenylation signal
  10912..11937   -  CDS            HygR: hygromycin B phosphotransferase confers resistance to hygromycin
  12004..12680   -  promoter       CaMV 35S promoter (enhanced): cauliflower mosaic virus 35S promoter with a duplicated enhancer region
  12770..12858   +  CDS            lacI (fragment): lac repressor; lacI; The lac repressor binds to the lac operator to inhibit transcription in E. coli. This inhibition can be relieved by adding lactose or isopropyl-β-D-thiogalactopyranoside (IPTG).
  12871..12892   +  protein_bind   CAP binding site: CAP binding activates transcription in the presence of cAMP. E. coli catabolite activator protein
  12907..12937   +  promoter       lac promoter: promoter for the E. coli lac operon
  12941..12963   +  protein_bind   lac operator (fragment): The lac repressor binds to the lac operator to inhibit transcription in E. coli. This inhibition can be relieved by adding lactose or isopropyl-β-D-thiogalactopyranoside (IPTG). lac repressor encoded by lacI
>Addgene plasmid #193387 | pNC-Cam1304-MCS | addgene full sequence | sequence record 379473 | Addgene NGS Result
AGTGGTCTCTGTCCAGTCCTGGCCTCGTCGGCCATTCTCGACTAAGTTGGCAGCATCACCCGACGCACTT
TGCGCCGAATAAATACCTGTGACGGAAGATCACTTCGCAGAATAAATAAATCCTGGTGTCCCTGTTGATA
CCGGGAAGCCCTGGGCCAACTTTTGGCGAAAATGAGACGTTGATCGGCACGTAAGAGGTTCCAACTTTCA
CCATAATGAAATAAGATCACTACCGGGCGTATTTTTTGAGTTATCGAGATTTTCAGGAGCTAAGGAAGCT
AAACTTTTGCTGACGAGAACAGGGACTGGTGAAATGCAGTTTAAGGTTTACACCTATAAAAGAGAGAGCC
GTTATCGTCTGTTTGTGGATGTACAGAGTGATATTATTGACACGCCTGGGCGACGGATGGTGATCCCCCT
GGCCAGTGCACGTCTGCTGTCAGATAAAGTCTCCCGTGAACTTTACCCGGTGGTGCATATCGGGGATGAA
AGCTGGCGCATGATGACCACCGATATGGCCAGTGTGCCGGTATCCGTTATCGGGGAAGAAGTGGCTGATC
TCAGCCACCGCGAAAATGACATCAAAAACGCCATTAACCTGATGTTCTGGGGAATATAAATGTCAGGCTC
CCTTATACACAGGGCCAGTCTGGCCACTTGTGGTCTGCTGAGACCAGGCATGCAAGCTTGGCACTGGCCG
TCGTTTTACAACGTCGTGACTGGGAAAACCCTGGCGTTACCCAACTTAATCGCCTTGCAGCACATCCCCC
TTTCGCCAGCTGGCGTAATAGCGAAGAGGCCCGCACCGATCGCCCTTCCCAACAGTTGCGCAGCCTGAAT
GGCGAATGCTAGAGCAGCTTGAGCTTGGATCAGATTGTCGTTTCCCGCCTTCAGTTTAGCTTCATGGAGT
CAAAGATTCAAATAGAGGACCTAACAGAACTCGCCGTAAAGACTGGCGAACAGTTCATACAGAGTCTCTT
ACGACTCAATGACAAGAAGAAAATCTTCGTCAACATGGTGGAGCACGACACACTTGTCTACTCCAAAAAT
ATCAAAGATACAGTCTCAGAAGACCAAAGGGCAATTGAGACTTTTCAACAAAGGGTAATATCCGGAAACC
TCCTCGGATTCCATTGCCCAGCTATCTGTCACTTTATTGTGAAGATAGTGGAAAAGGAAGGTGGCTCCTA
CAAATGCCATCATTGCGATAAAGGAAAGGCCATCGTTGAAGATGCCTCTGCCGACAGTGGTCCCAAAGAT
GGACCCCCACCCACGAGGAGCATCGTGGAAAAAGAAGACGTTCCAACCACGTCTTCAAAGCAAGTGGATT
GATGTGATATCTCCACTGACGTAAGGGATGACGCACAATCCCACTATCCTTCGCAAGACCCTTCCTCTAT
ATAAGGAAGTTCATTTCATTTGGAGAGAACACGGGGGACTCTTGACCATGGTAGATCTGACTAGTAAAGG
AGAAGAACTTTTCACTGGAGTTGTCCCAATTCTTGTTGAATTAGATGGTGATGTTAATGGGCACAAATTT
TCTGTCAGTGGAGAGGGTGAAGGTGATGCAACATACGGAAAACTTACCCTTAAATTTATTTGCACTACTG
GAAAACTACCTGTTCCGTGGCCAACACTTGTCACTACTTTCTCTTATGGTGTTCAATGCTTTTCAAGATA
CCCAGATCATATGAAGCGGCACGACTTCTTCAAGAGCGCCATGCCTGAGGGATACGTGCAGGAGAGGACC
ATCTTCTTCAAGGACGACGGGAACTACAAGACACGTGCTGAAGTCAAGTTTGAGGGAGACACCCTCGTCA
ACAGGATCGAGCTTAAGGGAATCGATTTCAAGGAGGACGGAAACATCCTCGGCCACAAGTTGGAATACAA
CTACAACTCCCACAACGTATACATCATGGCCGACAAGCAAAAGAACGGCATCAAAGCCAACTTCAAGACC
CGCCACAACATCGAAGACGGCGGCGTGCAACTCGCTGATCATTATCAACAAAATACTCCAATTGGCGATG
GCCCTGTCCTTTTACCAGACAACCATTACCTGTCCACACAATCTGCCCTTTCGAAAGATCCCAACGAAAA
GAGAGACCACATGGTCCTTCTTGAGTTTGTAACAGCTGCTGGGATTACACATGGCATGGATGAACTATAC
AAAGCTAGTTTACGTCCTGTAGAAACCCCAACCCGTGAAATCAAAAAACTCGACGGCCTGTGGGCATTCA
GTCTGGATCGCGAAAACTGTGGAATTGATCAGCGTTGGTGGGAAAGCGCGTTACAAGAAAGCCGGGCAAT
TGCTGTGCCAGGCAGTTTTAACGATCAGTTCGCCGATGCAGATATTCGTAATTATGCGGGCAACGTCTGG
TATCAGCGCGAAGTCTTTATACCGAAAGGTTGGGCAGGCCAGCGTATCGTGCTGCGTTTCGATGCGGTCA
CTCATTACGGCAAAGTGTGGGTCAATAATCAGGAAGTGATGGAGCATCAGGGCGGCTATACGCCATTTGA
AGCCGATGTCACGCCGTATGTTATTGCCGGGAAAAGTGTACGTATCACCGTTTGTGTGAACAACGAACTG
AACTGGCAGACTATCCCGCCGGGAATGGTGATTACCGACGAAAACGGCAAGAAAAAGCAGTCTTACTTCC
ATGATTTCTTTAACTATGCCGGAATCCATCGCAGCGTAATGCTCTACACCACGCCGAACACCTGGGTGGA
CGATATCACCGTGGTGACGCATGTCGCGCAAGACTGTAACCACGCGTCTGTTGACTGGCAGGTGGTGGCC
AATGGTGATGTCAGCGTTGAACTGCGTGATGCGGATCAACAGGTGGTTGCAACTGGACAAGGCACTAGCG
GGACTTTGCAAGTGGTGAATCCGCACCTCTGGCAACCGGGTGAAGGTTATCTCTATGAACTGTGCGTCAC
AGCCAAAAGCCAGACAGAGTGTGATATCTACCCGCTTCGCGTCGGCATCCGGTCAGTGGCAGTGAAGGGC
GAACAGTTCCTGATTAACCACAAACCGTTCTACTTTACTGGCTTTGGTCGTCATGAAGATGCGGACTTGC
GTGGCAAAGGATTCGATAACGTGCTGATGGTGCACGACCACGCATTAATGGACTGGATTGGGGCCAACTC
CTACCGTACCTCGCATTACCCTTACGCTGAAGAGATGCTCGACTGGGCAGATGAACATGGCATCGTGGTG
ATTGATGAAACTGCTGCTGTCGGCTTTCAGCTGTCTTTAGGCATTGGTTTCGAAGCGGGCAACAAGCCGA
AAGAACTGTACAGCGAAGAGGCAGTCAACGGGGAAACTCAGCAAGCGCACTTACAGGCGATTAAAGAGCT
GATAGCGCGTGACAAAAACCACCCAAGCGTGGTGATGTGGAGTATTGCCAACGAACCGGATACCCGTCCG
CAAGGTGCACGGGAATATTTCGCGCCACTGGCGGAAGCAACGCGTAAACTCGACCCGACGCGTCCGATCA
CCTGCGTCAATGTAATGTTCTGCGACGCTCACACCGATACCATCAGCGATCTCTTTGATGTGCTGTGCCT
GAACCGTTATTACGGATGGTATGTCCAAAGCGGCGATTTGGAAACGGCAGAGAAGGTACTGGAAAAAGAA
CTTCTGGCCTGGCAGGAGAAACTGCATCAGCCGATTATCATCACCGAATACGGCGTGGATACGTTAGCCG
GGCTGCACTCAATGTACACCGACATGTGGAGTGAAGAGTATCAGTGTGCATGGCTGGATATGTATCACCG
CGTCTTTGATCGCGTCAGCGCCGTCGTCGGTGAACAGGTATGGAATTTCGCCGATTTTGCGACCTCGCAA
GGCATATTGCGCGTTGGCGGTAACAAGAAAGGGATCTTCACTCGCGACCGCAAACCGAAGTCGGCGGCTT
TTCTGCTGCAAAAACGCTGGACTGGCATGAACTTCGGTGAAAAACCGCAGCAGGGAGGCAAACAAGCTAG
CCACCACCACCACCACCACGTGTGAATTGGTGACCAGCTCGAATTTCCCCGATCGTTCAAACATTTGGCA
ATAAAGTTTCTTAAGATTGAATCCTGTTGCCGGTCTTGCGATGATTATCATATAATTTCTGTTGAATTAC
GTTAAGCATGTAATAATTAACATGTAATGCATGACGTTATTTATGAGATGGGTTTTTATGATTAGAGTCC
CGCAATTATACATTTAATACGCGATAGAAAACAAAATATAGCGCGCAAACTAGGATAAATTATCGCGCGC
GGTGTCATCTATGTTACTAGATCGGGAATTAAACTATCAGTGTTTGACAGGATATATTGGCGGGTAAACC
TAAGAGAAAAGAGCGTTTATTAGAATAATCGGATATTTAAAAGGGCGTGAAAAGGTTTATCCGTTCGTCC
ATTTGTATGTGCATGCCAACCACAGGGTTCCCCTCGGGATCAAAGTACTTTGATCCAACCCCTCCGCTGC
TATAGTGCAGTCGGCTTCTGACGTTCAGTGCAGCCGTCTTCTGAAAACGACATGTCGCACAAGTCCTAAG
TTACGCGACAGGCTGCCGCCCTGCCCTTTTCCTGGCGTTTTCTTGTCGCGTGTTTTAGTCGCATAAAGTA
GAATACTTGCGACTAGAACCGGAGACATTACGCCATGAACAAGAGCGCCGCCGCTGGCCTGCTGGGCTAT
GCCCGCGTCAGCACCGACGACCAGGACTTGACCAACCAACGGGCCGAACTGCACGCGGCCGGCTGCACCA
AGCTGTTTTCCGAGAAGATCACCGGCACCAGGCGCGACCGCCCGGAGCTGGCCAGGATGCTTGACCACCT
ACGCCCTGGCGACGTTGTGACAGTGACCAGGCTAGACCGCCTGGCCCGCAGCACCCGCGACCTACTGGAC
ATTGCCGAGCGCATCCAGGAGGCCGGCGCGGGCCTGCGTAGCCTGGCAGAGCCGTGGGCCGACACCACCA
CGCCGGCCGGCCGCATGGTGTTGACCGTGTTCGCCGGCATTGCCGAGTTCGAGCGTTCCCTAATCATCGA
CCGCACCCGGAGCGGGCGCGAGGCCGCCAAGGCGCGAGGCGTGAAGTTTGGCCCCCGCCCTACCCTCACC
CCGGCACAGATCGCGCACGCCCGCGAGCTGATCGACCAGGAAGGCCGCACCGTGAAAGAGGCGGCTGCAC
TGCTTGGCGTGCATCGCTCGACCCTGTACCGCGCACTTGAGCGCAGCGAGGAAGTGACGCCCACCGAGGC
CAGGCGGCGCGGTGCCTTCCGTGAGGACGCATTGACCGAGGCCGACGCCCTGGCGGCCGCCGAGAATGAA
CGCCAAGAGGAACAAGCATGAAACCGCACCAGGACGGCCAGGACGAACCGTTTTTCATTACCGAAGAGAT
CGAGGCGGAGATGATCGCGGCCGGGTACGTGTTCGAGCCGCCCGCGCACGTCTCAACCGTGCGGCTGCAT
GAAATCCTGGCCGGTTTGTCTGATGCCAAGCTGGCGGCCTGGCCGGCGAGCTTGGCCGCTGAAGAAACCG
AGCGCCGCCGTCTAAAAAGGTGATGTGTATTTGAGTAAAACAGCTTGCGTCATGCGGTCGCTGCGTATAT
GATGCGATGAGTAAATAAACAAATACGCAAGGGGAACGCATGAAGGTTATCGCTGTACTTAACCAGAAAG
GCGGGTCAGGCAAGACGACCATCGCAACCCATCTAGCCCGCGCCCTGCAACTCGCCGGGGCCGATGTTCT
GTTAGTCGATTCCGATCCCCAGGGCAGTGCCCGCGATTGGGCGGCCGTGCGGGAAGATCAACCGCTAACC
GTTGTCGGCATCGACCGCCCGACGATTGACCGCGACGTGAAGGCCATCGGCCGGCGCGACTTCGTAGTGA
TCGACGGAGCGCCCCAGGCGGCGGACTTGGCTGTGTCCGCGATCAAGGCAGCCGACTTCGTGCTGATTCC
GGTGCAGCCAAGCCCTTACGACATATGGGCCACCGCCGACCTGGTGGAGCTGGTTAAGCAGCGCATTGAG
GTCACGGATGGAAGGCTACAAGCGGCCTTTGTCGTGTCGCGGGCGATCAAAGGCACGCGCATCGGCGGTG
AGGTTGCCGAGGCGCTGGCCGGGTACGAGCTGCCCATTCTTGAGTCCCGTATCACGCAGCGCGTGAGCTA
CCCAGGCACTGCCGCCGCCGGCACAACCGTTCTTGAATCAGAACCCGAGGGCGACGCTGCCCGCGAGGTC
CAGGCGCTGGCCGCTGAAATTAAATCAAAACTCATTTGAGTTAATGAGGTAAAGAGAAAATGAGCAAAAG
CACAAACACGCTAAGTGCCGGCCGTCCGAGCGCACGCAGCAGCAAGGCTGCAACGTTGGCCAGCCTGGCA
GACACGCCAGCCATGAAGCGGGTCAACTTTCAGTTGCCGGCGGAGGATCACACCAAGCTGAAGATGTACG
CGGTACGCCAAGGCAAGACCATTACCGAGCTGCTATCTGAATACATCGCGCAGCTACCAGAGTAAATGAG
CAAATGAATAAATGAGTAGATGAATTTTAGCGGCTAAAGGAGGCGGCATGGAAAATCAAGAACAACCAGG
CACCGACGCCGTGGAATGCCCCATGTGTGGAGGAACGGGCGGTTGGCCAGGCGTAAGCGGCTGGGTTGCC
TGCCGGCCCTGCAATGGCACTGGAACCCCCAAGCCCGAGGAATCGGCGTGAGCGGTCGCAAACCATCCGG
CCCGGTACAAATCGGCGCGGCGCTGGGTGATGACCTGGTGGAGAAGTTGAAGGCGGCGCAGGCCGCCCAG
CGGCAACGCATCGAGGCAGAAGCACGCCCCGGTGAATCGTGGCAAGCGGCCGCTGATCGAATCCGCAAAG
AATCCCGGCAACCGCCGGCAGCCGGTGCGCCGTCGATTAGGAAGCCGCCCAAGGGCGACGAGCAACCAGA
TTTTTTCGTTCCGATGCTCTATGACGTGGGCACCCGCGATAGTCGCAGCATCATGGACGTGGCCGTTTTC
CGTCTGTCGAAGCGTGACCGACGAGCTGGCGAGGTGATCCGCTACGAGCTTCCAGACGGGCACGTAGAGG
TTTCCGCAGGGCCGGCGGGCATGGCCAGTGTGTGGGATTACGACCTGGTACTGATGGCGGTTTCCCATCT
AACCGAATCCATGAACCGATACCGGGAAGGGAAGGGAGACAAGCCCGGCCGCGTGTTCCGTCCACACGTT
GCGGACGTACTCAAGTTCTGCCGGCGAGCCGATGGCGGAAAGCAGAAAGACGACCTGGTAGAAACCTGCA
TTCGGTTAAACACCACGCACGTTGCCATGCAGCGTACGAAGAAGGCCAAGAACGGCCGCCTGGTGACGGT
ATCCGAGGGTGAAGCCTTGATTAGCCGCTACAAGATCGTAAAGAGCGAAACCGGGCGGCCGGAGTACATC
GAGATCGAGCTAGCTGATTGGATGTACCGCGAGATCACAGAAGGCAAGAACCCGGACGTGCTGACGGTTC
ACCCCGATTACTTTTTGATCGATCCCGGCATCGGCCGTTTTCTCTACCGCCTGGCACGCCGCGCCGCAGG
CAAGGCAGAAGCCAGATGGTTGTTCAAGACGATCTACGAACGCAGTGGCAGCGCCGGAGAGTTCAAGAAG
TTCTGTTTCACCGTGCGCAAGCTGATCGGGTCAAATGACCTGCCGGAGTACGATTTGAAGGAGGAGGCGG
GGCAGGCTGGCCCGATCCTAGTCATGCGCTACCGCAACCTGATCGAGGGCGAAGCATCCGCCGGTTCCTA
ATGTACGGAGCAGATGCTAGGGCAAATTGCCCTAGCAGGGGAAAAAGGTCGAAAAGGTCTCTTTCCTGTG
GATAGCACGTACATTGGGAACCCAAAGCCGTACATTGGGAACCGGAACCCGTACATTGGGAACCCAAAGC
CGTACATTGGGAACCGGTCACACATGTAAGTGACTGATATAAAAGAGAAAAAAGGCGATTTTTCCGCCTA
AAACTCTTTAAAACTTATTAAAACTCTTAAAACCCGCCTGGCCTGTGCATAACTGTCTGGCCAGCGCACA
GCCGAAGAGCTGCAAAAAGCGCCTACCCTTCGGTCGCTGCGCTCCCTACGCCCCGCCGCTTCGCGTCGGC
CTATCGCGGCCGCTGGCCGCTCAAAAATGGCTGGCCTACGGCCAGGCAATCTACCAGGGCGCGGACAAGC
CGCGCCGTCGCCACTCGACCGCCGGCGCCCACATCAAGGCACCCTGCCTCGCGCGTTTCGGTGATGACGG
TGAAAACCTCTGACACATGCAGCTCCCGGAGACGGTCACAGCTTGTCTGTAAGCGGATGCCGGGAGCAGA
CAAGCCCGTCAGGGCGCGTCAGCGGGTGTTGGCGGGTGTCGGGGCGCAGCCATGACCCAGTCACGTAGCG
ATAGCGGAGTGTATACTGGCTTAACTATGCGGCATCAGAGCAGATTGTACTGAGAGTGCACCATATGCGG
TGTGAAATACCGCACAGATGCGTAAGGAGAAAATACCGCATCAGGCGCTCTTCCGCTTCCTCGCTCACTG
ACTCGCTGCGCTCGGTCGTTCGGCTGCGGCGAGCGGTATCAGCTCACTCAAAGGCGGTAATACGGTTATC
CACAGAATCAGGGGATAACGCAGGAAAGAACATGTGAGCAAAAGGCCAGCAAAAGGCCAGGAACCGTAAA
AAGGCCGCGTTGCTGGCGTTTTTCCATAGGCTCCGCCCCCCTGACGAGCATCACAAAAATCGACGCTCAA
GTCAGAGGTGGCGAAACCCGACAGGACTATAAAGATACCAGGCGTTTCCCCCTGGAAGCTCCCTCGTGCG
CTCTCCTGTTCCGACCCTGCCGCTTACCGGATACCTGTCCGCCTTTCTCCCTTCGGGAAGCGTGGCGCTT
TCTCATAGCTCACGCTGTAGGTATCTCAGTTCGGTGTAGGTCGTTCGCTCCAAGCTGGGCTGTGTGCACG
AACCCCCCGTTCAGCCCGACCGCTGCGCCTTATCCGGTAACTATCGTCTTGAGTCCAACCCGGTAAGACA
CGACTTATCGCCACTGGCAGCAGCCACTGGTAACAGGATTAGCAGAGCGAGGTATGTAGGCGGTGCTACA
GAGTTCTTGAAGTGGTGGCCTAACTACGGCTACACTAGAAGGACAGTATTTGGTATCTGCGCTCTGCTGA
AGCCAGTTACCTTCGGAAAAAGAGTTGGTAGCTCTTGATCCGGCAAACAAACCACCGCTGGTAGCGGTGG
TTTTTTTGTTTGCAAGCAGCAGATTACGCGCAGAAAAAAAGGATCTCAAGAAGATCCTTTGATCTTTTCT
ACGGGGTCTGACGCTCAGTGGAACGAAAACTCACGTTAAGGGATTTTGGTCATGCATTCTAGGTACTAAA
ACAATTCATCCAGTAAAATATAATATTTTATTTTCTCCCAATCAGGCTTGATCCCCAGTAAGTCAAAAAA
TAGCTCGACATACTGTTCTTCCCCGATATCCTCCCTGATCGACCGGACGCAGAAGGCAATGTCATACCAC
TTGTCCGCCCTGCCGCTTCTCCCAAGATCAATAAAGCCACTTACTTTGCCATCTTTCACAAAGATGTTGC
TGTCTCCCAGGTCGCCGTGGGAAAAGACAAGTTCCTCTTCGGGCTTTTCCGTCTTTAAAAAATCATACAG
CTCGCGCGGATCTTTAAATGGAGTGTCTTCTTCCCAGTTTTCGCAATCCACATCGGCCAGATCGTTATTC
AGTAAGTAATCCAATTCGGCTAAGCGGCTGTCTAAGCTATTCGTATAGGGACAATCCGATATGTCGATGG
AGTGAAAGAGCCTGATGCACTCCGCATACAGCTCGATAATCTTTTCAGGGCTTTGTTCATCTTCATACTC
TTCCGAGCAAAGGACGCCATCGGCCTCACTCATGAGCAGATTGCTCCAGCCATCATGCCGTTCAAAGTGC
AGGACCTTTGGAACAGGCAGCTTTCCTTCCAGCCATAGCATCATGTCCTTTTCCCGTTCCACATCATAGG
TGGTCCCTTTATACCGGCTGTCCGTCATTTTTAAATATAGGTTTTCATTTTCTCCCACCAGCTTATATAC
CTTAGCAGGAGACATTCCTTCCGTATCTTTTACGCAGCGGTATTTTTCGATCAGTTTTTTCAATTCCGGT
GATATTCTCATTTTAGCCATTTATTATTTCCTTCCTCTTTTCTACAGTATTTAAAGATACCCCAAGAAGC
TAATTATAACAAGACGAACTCCAATTCACTGTTCCTTGCATTCTAAAACCTTAAATACCAGAAAACAGCT
TTTTCAAAGTTGTTTTCAAAGTTGGCGTATAACATAGTATCGACGGAGCCGATTTTGAAACCGCGGTGAT
CACAGGCAGCAACGCTCTGTCATCGTTACAATCAACATGCTACCCTCCGCGAGATCATCCGTGTTTCAAA
CCCGGCAGCTTAGTTGCCGTTCTTCCGAATAGCATCGGTAACATGAGCAAAGTCTGCCGCCTTACAACGG
CTCTCCCGCTGACGCCGTCCCGGACTGATGGGCTGCCTGTATCGAGTGGTGATTTTGTGCCGAGCTGCCG
GTCGGGGAGCTGTTGGCTGGCTGGTGGCAGGATATATTGTGGTGTAAACAAATTGACGCTTAGACAACTT
AATAACACATTGCGGACGTTTTTAATGTACTGAATTAACGCCGAATTAATTCGGGGGATCTGGATTTTAG
TACTGGATTTTGGTTTTAGGAATTAGAAATTTTATTGATAGAAGTATTTTACAAATACAAATACATACTA
AGGGTTTCTTATATGCTCAACACATGAGCGAAACCCTATAGGAACCCTAATTCCCTTATCTGGGAACTAC
TCACACATTATTATGGAGAAACTCGAGCTTGTCGATCGACAGATCCCGGTCGGCATCTACTCTATTTCTT
TGCCCTCGGACGAGTGCTGGGGCGTCGGTTTCCACTATCGGCGAGTACTTCTACACAGCCATCGGTCCAG
ACGGCCGCGCTTCTGCGGGCGATTTGTGTACGCCCGACAGTCCCGGCTCCGGATCGGACGATTGCGTCGC
ATCGACCCTGCGCCCAAGCTGCATCATCGAAATTGCCGTCAACCAAGCTCTGATAGAGTTGGTCAAGACC
AATGCGGAGCATATACGCCCGGAGTCGTGGCGATCCTGCAAGCTCCGGATGCCTCCGCTCGAAGTAGCGC
GTCTGCTGCTCCATACAAGCCAACCACGGCCTCCAGAAGAAGATGTTGGCGACCTCGTATTGGGAATCCC
CGAACATCGCCTCGCTCCAGTCAATGACCGCTGTTATGCGGCCATTGTCCGTCAGGACATTGTTGGAGCC
GAAATCCGCGTGCACGAGGTGCCGGACTTCGGGGCAGTCCTCGGCCCAAAGCATCAGCTCATCGAGAGCC
TGCGCGACGGACGCACTGACGGTGTCGTCCATCACAGTTTGCCAGTGATACACATGGGGATCAGCAATCG
CGCATATGAAATCACGCCATGTAGTGTATTGACCGATTCCTTGCGGTCCGAATGGGCCGAACCCGCTCGT
CTGGCTAAGATCGGCCGCAGCGATCGCATCCATAGCCTCCGCGACCGGTTGTAGAACAGCGGGCAGTTCG
GTTTCAGGCAGGTCTTGCAACGTGACACCCTGTGAACGGCGGGAGATGCAATAGGTCAGGCTCTCGCTAA
ACTCCCCAATGTCAAGCACTTCCGGAATCGGGAGCGCGGCCGATGCAAAGTGCCGATAAACATAACGATC
TTTGTAGAAACCATCGGCGCAGCTATTTACCCGCAGGACATATCCACGCCCTCCTACATCGAAGCTGAAA
GCACGAGATTCTTCGCCCTCCGAGAGCTGCATCAGGTCGGAGACGCTGTCGAACTTTTCGATCAGAAACT
TCTCGACAGACGTCGCGGTGAGTTCAGGCTTTTTCATATCTCATTGCCCCCCGGATCTGCGAAAGCTCGA
GAGAGATAGATTTGTAGAGAGAGACTGGTGATTTCAGCGTGTCCTCTCCAAATGAAATGAACTTCCTTAT
ATAGAGGAAGGGTCTTGCGAAGGATAGTGGGATTGTGCGTCATCCCTTACGTCAGTGGAGATATCACATC
AATCCACTTGCTTTGAAGACGTGGTTGGAACGTCTTCTTTTTCCACGATGCTCCTCGTGGGTGGGGGTCC
ATCTTTGGGACCACTGTCGGCAGAGGCATCTTGAACGATAGCCTTTCCTTTATCGCAATGATGGCATTTG
TAGGTGCCACCTTCCTTTTCTACTGTCCTTTTGATGAAGTGACAGATAGCTGGGCAATGGAATCCGAGGA
GGTTTCCCGATATTACCCTTTGTTGAAAAGTCTCAATAGCCCTTTGGTCTTCTGAGACTGTATCTTTGAT
ATTCTTGGAGTAGACGAGAGTGTCGTGCTCCACCATGTTCACATCAATCCACTTGCTTTGAAGACGTGGT
TGGAACGTCTTCTTTTTCCACGATGCTCCTCGTGGGTGGGGGTCCATCTTTGGGACCACTGTCGGCAGAG
GCATCTTGAACGATAGCCTTTCCTTTATCGCAATGATGGCATTTGTAGGTGCCACCTTCCTTTTCTACTG
TCCTTTTGATGAAGTGACAGATAGCTGGGCAATGGAATCCGAGGAGGTTTCCCGATATTACCCTTTGTTG
AAAAGTCTCAATAGCCCTTTGGTCTTCTGAGACTGTATCTTTGATATTCTTGGAGTAGACGAGAGTGTCG
TGCTCCACCATGTTGGCAAGCTGCTCTAGCCAATACGCAAACCGCCTCTCCCCGCGCGTTGGCCGATTCA
TTAATGCAGCTGGCACGACAGGTTTCCCGACTGGAAAGCGGGCAGTGAGCGCAACGCAATTAATGTGAGT
TAGCTCACTCATTAGGCACCCCAGGCTTTACACTTTATGCTTCCGGCTCGTATGTTGTGTGGAATTGTGA
GCGGATAACAATTTCACACAGGAAACAGCTATGACATGATTACGAATTCGAGCT
